Addgene plasmid #237832: NAGA-P1
Purpose: Study the role and mechanism of the NAGA-P1 3' UTR in regulation gene function.
Depositing lab: Angela Ting. Depositing organization: University of Texas MD Anderson Cancer Center. Publication: Differentiation in the human urothelia is defined by distinct alternative polyadenylation. Le NB, Sona S, Santo B, Zhang Y, Ou R, Schweickart RA, Kochat V, Padron WI, Rai K, Lee SH, Yi JM, Wessely O, Lee BH, Ting AH. Cell Rep. 2026 Jan 13;45(1):116839. doi: 10.1016/j.celrep.2025.116839. PubMed 41533515.
Backbone
  Vector backbone: pmirGLO Dual-Luciferase miRNA Target Expression Vector
  Vector type: Mammalian Expression
Growth in bacteria
  Bacterial resistance: Ampicillin, 100 μg/mL
  Growth temperature: 37°C
  Growth strain: DH5alpha
  Copy number: High Copy
Gene/Insert
  Gene/Insert name: NAGA-P1 3'UTR
  Species: H. sapiens (human)
  Entrez Gene: NAGA (a.k.a. D22S674, GALB)
  Cloning method: Gibson Cloning
Terms and licenses: Academic/Nonprofit Terms; Industry Terms: Not Available to Industry
How to cite: NAGA-P1 was a gift from Angela Ting (Addgene plasmid # 237832 ; http://n2t.net/addgene:237832 ; RRID:Addgene_237832)
