[The description below was written by a language model from this plasmid's Addgene catalogue record and pLannotate feature annotations shown in this document.]
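Description:
NAGA-P1 is a mammalian dual-luciferase reporter plasmid built on the pmirGLO Dual-Luciferase miRNA Target Expression Vector, carrying a 3' UTR sequence from the human NAGA gene that was inserted by Gibson cloning. It is propagated in E. coli as a high-copy plasmid through a ColE1/pUC-type origin, with ampicillin selection provided by β-lactamase under its own promoter. A ColE1 cer region is also annotated, a recombination site that helps keep the plasmid monomeric.

The primary reporter is the synthetic firefly luciferase gene luc2, driven by the mouse PGK promoter. The feature table shows an unannotated stretch of roughly 500 nt between the end of the luc2 coding sequence and the remnant of the multiple cloning site. This is the position where pmirGLO accepts test sequences, so it is presumably where the NAGA-P1 3' UTR lies, although the insert itself is not annotated. An SV40 poly(A) signal is annotated beyond that region but on the opposite strand to luc2, so its relationship to the firefly transcript is unclear from the table alone. A second, independent cassette uses the SV40 enhancer/early promoter to express human codon-optimized Renilla luciferase, followed by a neomycin/G418 resistance coding sequence and a synthetic poly(A) signal. This cassette gives an internal normalization control and, in principle, a marker for selection in mammalian cells. Several short fragment hits (tnpA, large T antigen, M13 ori, T7 terminator, SET1) are probably annotation artifacts or backbone remnants rather than functional parts.

The stated purpose is to study how the NAGA-P1 3' UTR regulates gene function. Because the UTR is attached to the firefly transcript, its effects on mRNA stability or translation are read out as changes in firefly signal relative to Renilla. The associated publication concerns alternative polyadenylation, which suggests "P1" denotes a particular UTR isoform, but the record does not define the name.
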