Features (pLannotate 1.2.2; 18 found; start..end, strand, type, name):
      1..589     +  rep_origin     ori: high-copy-number ColE1/pMB1/pBR322/pUC origin of replication
    747..1607    -  CDS            AmpR: β-lactamase; bla; confers resistance to ampicillin, carbenicillin, and related antibiotics
   1608..1712    -  promoter       AmpR promoter: bla
   1755..1847    +  CDS            tnpA (fragment): TN5P_ECOLX - Also known as tnp. Experimental evidence at protein level: Swiss-Prot protein existence level 1. Mediates transposition of transposon Tn5 by a 'cut and paste' mechanism. First, the monomeric transposase binds the 19 bp inverted DNA repeats flanking the transposon. Then, dimerization of the DNA- bound transposase creates a synaptic DNA complex. After nicking of the first DNA strand, excision of the transposon proceeds through a series of intermediates. The transposase then mediates the insertion of the transposon at a new site by strand transfer. The activity of the wild- type tran
   1868..1916    -  polyA_signal   poly(A) signal: synthetic polyadenylation signal
   1980..2772    -  CDS            NeoR/KanR (fragment): aminoglycoside phosphotransferase from Tn5; aph(3')-II (or nptII); confers resistance to neomycin, kanamycin, and G418 (Geneticin®)
   2823..3755    -  CDS            hRluc: Renilla luciferase human codon-optimized
   3806..4163    -  promoter       SV40 promoter: SV40 enhancer and early promoter
   4228..4279    +  misc_feature   bom (fragment): basis of mobility region from pBR322
   4280..4312    -  rep_origin     M13 ori (fragment): M13 bacteriophage origin of replication; arrow indicates direction of (+) strand synthesis
   4317..4385    +  CDS            large T antigen (fragment): large T antigen from SV40 (simian virus 40)
   4408..4529    +  polyA_signal   SV40 poly(A) signal: SV40 polyadenylation signal
   4551..4570    -  terminator     T7 terminator (fragment): transcription terminator for bacteriophage T7 RNA polymerase
   4578..4627    -  CDS            SET1 (fragment): solubility-enhancement tag derived from T7 phage gene 10B
   4634..4657    -  misc_feature   MCS (fragment): pUC18/19 multiple cloning site
   5176..6828    -  CDS            luciferase: firefly luciferase synthetic luc2 version of the luciferase gene
   6875..7374    -  promoter       PGK promoter: mouse phosphoglycerate kinase 1 promoter
   7431..7714    -  misc_feature   cer region: ColE1-derived recombination site that helps to maintain plasmids as monomers
>Addgene plasmid #237832 | NAGA-P1 | addgene full sequence | sequence record 471188 | Addgene NGS Result
TTGAAATCCTTTTTTTCTGCGCGTAATCTGCTGCTTGCAAACAAAAAAACCACCGCTACCAGCGGTGGTT
TGTTTGCCGGATCAAGAGCTACCAACTCTTTTTCCGAAGGTAACTGGCTTCAGCAGAGCGCAGATACCAA
ATACTGTCCTTCTAGTGTAGCCGTAGTTAGGCCACCACTTCAAGAACTCTGTAGCACCGCCTACATACCT
CGCTCTGCTAATCCTGTTACCAGTGGCTGCTGCCAGTGGCGATAAGTCGTGTCTTACCGGGTTGGACTCA
AGACGATAGTTACCGGATAAGGCGCAGCGGTCGGGCTGAACGGGGGGTTCGTGCACACAGCCCAGCTTGG
AGCGAACGACCTACACCGAACTGAGATACCTACAGCGTGAGCTATGAGAAAGCGCCACGCTTCCCGAAGG
GAGAAAGGCGGACAGGTATCCGGTAAGCGGCAGGGTCGGAACAGGAGAGCGCACGAGGGAGCTTCCAGGG
GGAAACGCCTGGTATCTTTATAGTCCTGTCGGGTTTCGCCACCTCTGACTTGAGCGTCGATTTTTGTGAT
GCTCGTCAGGGGGGCGGAGCCTATGGAAAAACGCCAGCAACGCGGCCTTTTTACGGTTCCTGGCCTTTTG
CTGGCCTTTTGCTCACATGTTCTTTCCTGCGTTATCCCCTGATTCTGTGGATAACCGTATTACCGCCTTT
GAGTGAGCTGATACCGGTTGGGCGTCGCTTGGTCGGTCATTTCGAATTACCAATGCTTAATCAGTGAGGC
ACCTATCTCAGCGATCTGTCTATTTCGTTCATCCATAGTTGCCTGACTCCCCGTCGTGTAGATAACTACG
ATACGGGAGGGCTTACCATCTGGCCCCAGTGCTGCAATGATACCGCGAGACCCACGCTCACCGGCTCCAG
ATTTATCAGCAATAAACCAGCCAGCCGGAAGGGCCGAGCGCAGAAGTGGTCCTGCAACTTTATCCGCCTC
CATCCAGTCTATTAATTGTTGCCGGGAAGCTAGAGTAAGTAGTTCGCCAGTTAATAGTTTGCGCAACGTT
GTTGCCATTGCTACAGGCATCGTGGTGTCACGCTCGTCGTTTGGTATGGCTTCATTCAGCTCCGGTTCCC
AACGATCAAGGCGAGTTACATGATCCCCCATGTTGTGCAAAAAAGCGGTTAGCTCCTTCGGTCCTCCGAT
AGTTGTCAGAAGTAAGTTGGCCGCAGTGTTATCACTCATGGTTATGGCAGCACTGCATAATTCTCTTACT
GTCATGCCATCCGTAAGATGCTTTTCTGTGACTGGTGAGTACTCAACCAAGTCATTCTGAGAATAGTGTA
TGCGGCGACCGAGTTGCTCTTGCCCGGCGTCAATACGGGATAATACCGCGCCACATAGCAGAACTTTGAA
AGTGCTCATCATTGGAAAACGTTCTTCGGGGCGAAAACTCTCAAGGATCTTACCGCTGTTGAGATCCAGT
TCGATGTAACCCACTCGTGCACCCAACTGATCTTCAGCATCTTTTACTTTCACCAGCGTTTCTGGGTGAG
CAAAAACAGGAAGGCAAAATGCCGCAAAAAAGGGAATAAGGGCGACACGGAAATGTTGAATACTCATACT
CTTCCTTTTTCAATATTATTGAAGCATTTATCAGGGTTATTGTCTCATGAGCGGATACATATTTGAATGT
ATTTAGAAAAATAAACAAATAGGGGTTCCGCGCACATTTCCCCGAAAAGTGCCACCTGACGTCTAAGAAA
CCATTACGTAGAAAGCCAGTCCGCAGAAACGGTGCTGACCCCGGATGAATGTCAGCTACTGGGCTATCTG
GACAAGGGAAAACGCAAGCGCAAAGAGGATCCTTATCGCTATCGATTCACACAAAAAACCAACACACAGA
TGTAATGAAAATAAAGATATTTTATTGCGGCCATCGTGATGGCAGGTTGGGCGTCGCTTGGTCGGTCATT
TCGAACCCCAGAGTCCCGCTCAGAAGAACTCGTCAAGAAGGCGATAGAAGGCGATGCGCTGCGAATCGGG
AGCGGCGATACCGTAAAGCACGAGGAAGCGGTCAGCCCATTCGCCGCCAAGCTCTTCAGCAATATCACGG
GTAGCCAACGCTATGTCCTGATAGCGGTCCGCCACACCCAGCCGGCCACAGTCGATGAATCCAGAAAAGC
GGCCATTTTCCACCATGATATTCGGCAAGCAGGCATCGCCATGGGTCACGACGAGATCCTCGCCGTCGGG
CATGCGCGCCTTGAGCCTGGCGAACAGTTCGGCTGGCGCGAGCCCCTGATGCTCTTCGTCCAGATCATCC
TGATCGACAAGACCGGCTTCCATCCGAGTACGTGCTCGCTCGATGCGATGTTTCGCTTGGTGGTCGAATG
GGCAGGTAGCCGGATCAAGCGTATGCAGCCGCCGCATTGCATCAGCCATGATGGATACTTTCTCGGCAGG
AGCAAGGTGAGATGACAGGAGATCCTGCCCCGGCACTTCGCCCAATAGCAGCCAGTCCCTTCCCGCTTCA
GTGACAACGTCGAGCACAGCTGCGCAAGGAACGCCCGTCGTGGCCAGCCACGATAGCCGCGCTGCCTCGT
CCTGCAGTTCATTCAGGGCACCGGACAGGTCGGTCTTGACAAAAAGAACCGGGCGCCCCTGCGCTGACAG
CCGGAACACGGCGGCATCAGAGCAGCCGATTGTCTGTTGTGCCCAGTCATAGCCGAATAGCCTCTCCACC
CAAGCGGCCGGAGAACCTGCGTGCAATCCATCTTGTTCAATCCCTCCGGAGCCTCCGCCACCTGATCCGC
CACCTCCGCTCCCACCACCGGTCTGCTCGTTCTTCAGCACGCGCTCCACGAAGCTCTTGATGTACTTACC
CATTTCATCTGGAGCGTCCTCCTGGCTGAAGTGGAGGCCCTTCACCTTCACGAACTCGGTGTTAGGGAAC
TTCTTAGCTCCCTCGACAATAGCGTTGGAAAAGAACCCAGGGTCGGACTCGATGAACATCTTAGGCAGAT
CGTCGCTGGCCCGAAGGTAGGCGTTGTAGTTGCGGACAATCTGGACGACGTCGGGCTTGCCTCCCTTAAC
GAGAGGGATCTCGCGAGGCCAGGAGAGGGTAGGCCGTCTAACCTCGCCCTTCTCCTTGAATGGCTCCAGG
TAGGCAGCGAACTCCTCAGGCTCCAGTTTCCGCATGATCTTGCTTGGGAGCATGGTCTCGACGAAGAAGT
TATTCTCAAGCACCATTTTCTCGCCCTCTTCGCTCTTGATCAGGGCGATATCCTCCTCGATGTCAGGCCA
CTCGTCCCAGGACTCGATCACGTCCACGACACTCTCAGCATGGACGATGGCCTTGATCTTGTCTTGGTGC
TCGTAGGAGTAGTGAAAGGCCAGACAAGCCCCCCAGTCGTGGCCCACAAAGATGATTTTCTTTGGAAGGT
TCAGCAGCTCGAACCAAGCGGTGAGGTACTTGTAGTGATCCAGGAGGCGATATGAGCCATTCCCGCTCTT
GCCGGACTTACCCATTCCGATCAGATCAGGGATGATGCATCTAGCCACGGGCTCGATGTGAGGCACGACG
TGCCTCCACAGGTAGCTGGAGGCAGCGTTACCATGCAGAAAAATCACGGCGTTCTCGGCGTGCTTCTCGG
AATCATAGTAGTTGATGAAGGAGTCCAGCACGTTCATTTGCTTGCAGCGAGCCCACCACTGAGGCCCAGT
GATCATGCGTTTGCGTTGCTCGGGGTCGTACACCTTGGAAGCCATGGTGGCTCCAGCCTTTGGTTCGAGA
CTGTTGTGTCAGAAGAATCAAGCTTTTTGCAAAAGCCTAGGCCTCCAAAAAAGCCTCCTCACTACTTCTG
GAATAGCTCAGAGGCCGAGGCGGCCTCGGCCTCTGCATAAATAAAAAAAATTAGTCAGCCATGGGGCGGA
GAATGGGCGGAACTGGGCGGAGTTAGGGGCGGGATGGGCGGAGTTAGGGGCGGGACTATGGTTGCTGACT
AATTGAGATGCATGCTTTGCATACTTCTGCCTGCTGGGGAGCCTGGGGACTTTCCACACCTGGTTGCTGA
CTAATTGAGATGCATGCTTTGCATACTTCTGCCTGCTGGGGAGCCTGGGGACTTTCCACACCCTAACTGA
CACACATTCCACAGCTGGTTCTTTCCGCCTCAGAAGGTACCTAACCAAGTTCCTCTTTCAGAGGTTATTT
CAGGCCATGGTGCTGCGCAGATCCGCGTATGCGGTGTGAAATACCGCACAGATGCGTAAGGAGAAAATAC
CGCATCAGGAAATTGTAAGCGTTAATATTTTGTTAAAATTCGATTTTACCACATTTGTAGAGGTTTTACT
TGCTTAAAAAAACCTCCCACATCTCCCCCTGAACCTGAAACATAAAATGAATGCAATTGTTGTTGTTAAC
TTGTTTATTGCAGCTTATAATGGTTACAAATAAAGCAATAGCATCACAAATTTCACAAATAAAGCATTTT
TTTCACTGCATTCTAGTTGTGGTTTGTCCAAACTCATCAATGTATCTTATCATGTCTGCTCGAAGCGGCC
GCCCCAAGGGGTTATGCTAGTTATTGCTCAGCGGTGGCAGCAGCCAACTCAGCTTCCTTTCGGGCTTTGT
TAGCAGCCGGATCAGCTTGCATGCCTGCAGGTCGACTGGAGCTGGGACATGTGACAGGCTGTGGTGGCAC
CACTGAGCCTAGACCATGGAGCCTTGGCATGCCCAGGGCAAGTGGGGAGGTTCTCTGCTCCCCAGGCCTG
CTCGGTGACTGACCCCATCATACCCAAAGTGCAATCTCACGGCCAGGTTCTATGCCCTGTCCAAGCGTAA
ACCCTCTTGGAAACTTCTTTTGGGGCAATTTTCCTGTGGCCTTCCTGGCCTCTACTTCCATGTGCGCAGC
CCCACAGACGTTGCTGAGCAACTCGCCAGCCTCCTGAGCTCCATGCCCATCAGGACTCTAGCCTCTGACC
TTGCTGTTGACTCTGAAATCAGGATTTGGAAGTTTTCGAATTAGGAGTAGAGAGATCTGACCTCTTGCCA
GGAATGCCCATGGATCATGTGATTGGCTTTTCTACCCATAGAGGGCCTTGCAGCCTGATACCACCTGGGA
GTGAGGGTCACAAAGGAGACCTTGGCTCCCACTCGAGGCTAGCGAGCTCGTTTAAACAACTAGAATTACA
CGGCGATCTTGCCGCCCTTCTTGGCCTTAATGAGAATCTCGCGGATCTTGCGGGCGTCCAACTTGCCGGT
CAGTCCTTTAGGCACCTCGTCCACGAACACAACACCACCGCGCAGCTTCTTGGCGGTTGTAACCTGGCTG
GCCACATAGTCCACGATCTCCTTCTCGGTCATGGTTTTACCGTGTTCCAGCACGACGACTGCGGCGGGCA
GCTCGCCGGCATCGTCGTCGGGCAGGCCGGCGACCCCGGCGTCGAAGATGTTGGGGTGTTGCAGCAGGAT
GCTCTCCAGTTCGGCTGGGGCTACCTGGTAGCCCTTGTATTTGATCAGGCTCTTCAGCCGGTCCACGATG
AAGAAGTGCTCGTCCTCGTCCCAGTAGGCGATGTCGCCGCTGTGCAGCCAGCCGTCCTTGTCGATGAGAG
CGTTTGTAGCCTCGGGGTTGTTAACGTAGCCGCTCATGATCATGGGGCCACGGACGCACAGCTCGCCGCG
CTGGTTCACACCCAGTGTCTTACCGGTGTCCAAGTCCACCACCTTAGCCTCGAAGAAGGGCACCACCTTG
CCTACTGCGCCAGGCTTGTCGTCCCCTTCGGGGGTGATCAGAATGGCGCTGGTTGTTTCTGTCAGGCCGT
AGCCCTGGCGGATGCCTGGTAGGTGGAAGCGTTTGGCCACGGCCTCACCTACCTCCTTGCTGAGCGGCGC
CCCGCCGCTGGCGATCTCGTGCAAGTTGCTTAGGTCGTACTTGTCGATGAGAGTGCTCTTAGCGAAGAAG
CTAAATAGTGTGGGCACCAGCAGGGCAGATTGAATCTTATAGTCTTGCAAGCTGCGCAAGAATAGCTCCT
CCTCGAAGCGGTACATGAGCACGACCCGAAAGCCGCAGATCAAGTAGCCCAGCGTGGTGAACATGCCGAA
GCCGTGGTGAAATGGCACCACGCTGAGGATAGCGGTGTCGGGGATGATCTGGTTGCCGAAGATGGGGTCG
CGGGCATGACTGAATCGGACACAAGCGGTGCGGTGCGGTAGGGCTACGCCCTTGGGCAATCCGGTACTGC
CACTACTGTTCATGATCAGGGCGATGGTTTTGTCCCGGTCGAAGCTCTCGGGCACGAAGTCGTACTCGTT
GAAGCCGGGTGGCAAATGGGAAGTCACGAAGGTGTACATGCTTTGGAAGCCCTGGTAGTCGGTCTTGCTA
TCCATGATGATGATCTTTTGTATGATCGGTAGCTTCTTTTGCACGTTGAGGATCTTTTGCAGCCCTTTCT
TGCTCACGAATACGACGGTGGGCTGGCTGATGCCCATGCTGTTCAGCAGCTCGCGCTCGTTGTAGATGTC
GTTAGCTGGGGCCACAGCCACACCGATGAACAGGGCACCCAACACGGGCATGAAGAACTGCAAGCTATTC
TCGCTGCACACCACGATCCGATGGTTTGTATTCAGCCCATAGCGCTTCATAGCTTCTGCCAGCCGAACGC
TCATCTCGAAGTACTCGGCGTAGGTAATGTCCACCTCGATATGTGCGTCGGTAAAGGCGATGGTGCCGGG
CACCAGGGCGTAGCGCTTCATGGCTTTGTGCAGCTGCTCGCCGGCGGTCCCGTCTTCGAGTGGGTAGAAT
GGCGCTGGGCCCTTCTTAATGTTTTTGGCATCTTCCATGGTGGCTTTACCAACAGTACCGGATTGCCAAG
CTTGGGCTGCAGGTCGAAAGGCCCGGAGATGAGGAAGAGGAGAACAGCGCGGCAGACGTGCGCTTTTGAA
GCGTGCAGAATGCCGGGCCTCCGGAGGACCTTCGGGCGCCCGCCCCGCCCCTGAGCCCGCCCCTGAGCCC
GCCCCCGGACCCACCCCTTCCCAGCCTCTGAGCCCAGAAAGCGAAGGAGCAAAGCTGCTATTGGCCGCTG
CCCCAAAGGCCTACCCGCTTCCATTGCTCAGCGGTGCTGTCCATCTGCACGAGACTAGTGAGACGTGCTA
CTTCCATTTGTCACGTCCTGCACGACGCGAGCTGCGGGGCGGGGGGGAACTTCCTGACTAGGGGAGGAGT
AGAAGGTGGCGCGAAGGGGCCACCAAAGAACGGAGCCGGTTGGCGCCTACCGGTGGATGTGGAATGTGTG
CGAGGCCAGAGGCCACTTGTGTAGCGCCAAGTGCCCAGCGGGGCTGCTAAAGCGCATGCTCCAGACTGCC
TTGGGAAAAGCGCCTCCCCTACCCGGTAGATCTCGATCCTCTACGCCGGACGCATCGTGGCCGGAGTACT
GCGGTTTATCTCGATGGCTACGAGGGCAGACAGTAAGTGGATTTACCATAATCCCTTAATTGTACGCACC
GCTAAAACGCGTTCAGCGCGATCACGGCAGCAGACAGGTAAAAATGGCAACAAACCACCCGAAAAACTGC
CGCAATCGCGCCTGATAAATTTTAACCGTATGAATACCTATGCAACCAGAGGGTACAGGCCACATTACCC
CCACTTAATCCACTGAAGCTGCCATTTTTCATGGTTTCACCATCCCAGCGAAGGGCCATCCAGCGTGCGT
TCCTGTATTTCCGGACTATAAAAGGATCTAGGTGAAGATCCTTTTTGATAATCTCATGACCAAAATCCCT
TAACGTGAGTTTTCGTTCCACTGAGCGTCAGACCCCGTAGAAAAGATCAAAGGATCTTC
